Addgene plasmid #168412: pTL351
Purpose: pGBKT7 yeast two-hybrid plasmid
Depositing lab: Sophien Kamoun. Depositing organization: Sainsbury Laboratory, Norwich. Publication: A single amino acid polymorphism in a conserved effector of the multihost blast fungus pathogen expands host-target binding spectrum. Bentham AR, Petit-Houdenot Y, Win J, Chuma I, Terauchi R, Banfield MJ, Kamoun S, Langner T. PLoS Pathog. 2021 Nov 10;17(11):e1009957. doi: 10.1371/journal.ppat.1009957. eCollection 2021 Nov. PubMed 34758051.
Backbone
  Vector backbone: pGBKT7
  Vector type: Yeast Expression
Growth in bacteria
  Bacterial resistance: Kanamycin, 50 μg/mL
  Growth temperature: 37°C
  Growth strain: DH5alpha
  Copy number: High Copy
Gene/Insert
  Gene/Insert name: OsaHIP31
  Species: Oryza sativa
  Cloning method: Unknown
Terms and licenses: Academic/Nonprofit Terms; Industry Terms: Not Available to Industry
How to cite: pTL351 was a gift from Sophien Kamoun (Addgene plasmid # 168412 ; http://n2t.net/addgene:168412 ; RRID:Addgene_168412)
