[The description below was written by a language model from this plasmid's Addgene catalogue record and pLannotate feature annotations shown in this document.]
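Description:
pTL351 is a yeast two-hybrid "bait" plasmid built on the pGBKT7 backbone and carrying OsaHIP31, an insert from rice (Oryza sativa). It is an E. coli–yeast shuttle vector. In bacteria it replicates from a high-copy ColE1/pUC-type origin and is selected with kanamycin through the Tn5 aminoglycoside phosphotransferase gene (NeoR/KanR), which is driven by the AmpR (bla) promoter. In Saccharomyces cerevisiae it is maintained episomally by the 2μ origin and selected by tryptophan prototrophy through the TRP1 marker with its own promoter. An f1 origin is also present, along with several short backbone remnants (lac promoter/operator, and fragments of lacI, lacZα, rop, bom and ble) that have no evident role in the design.

The expression cassette uses the constitutive yeast ADH1 promoter to drive the GAL4 DNA-binding domain. A T7 promoter follows, and T7 and ADH1 terminators lie downstream. The feature table does not annotate the insert itself, but the unannotated interval of roughly 500 nt between the T7 promoter and the T7 terminator is where OsaHIP31 would be expected to sit, presumably as an in-frame fusion to the GAL4 DNA-binding domain. The exact junctions, any epitope tag and the cloning method are not stated in the record. In a two-hybrid assay, such a DNA-binding-domain fusion is co-expressed with a partner fused to an activation domain, and interaction between the two reconstitutes a transcription factor that activates reporter genes. The T7 promoter additionally permits in vitro transcription of the insert without the GAL4 portion. The associated publication concerns the host-target binding spectrum of a conserved blast fungus effector, which suggests this plasmid was used to test binding between a rice host protein and that effector.
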