Features (pLannotate 1.2.2; 23 found; start..end, strand, type, name):
     30..734     +  promoter       ADH1 promoter: S. cerevisiae ADH1; promoter for alcohol dehydrogenase 1
    762..1202    +  CDS            GAL4 DNA binding domain: DNA binding domain of the GAL4 transcriptional activator; Saccharomyces cerevisiae GAL4 (truncated)
   1213..1231    +  promoter       T7 promoter: promoter for bacteriophage T7 RNA polymerase
   1754..1801    +  terminator     T7 terminator: transcription terminator for bacteriophage T7 RNA polymerase
   1828..2015    +  terminator     ADH1 terminator: S. cerevisiae ADH1; transcription terminator for the S. cerevisiae alcohol dehydrogenase 1 (ADH1) gene
   2063..2079    -  protein_bind   lac operator: The lac repressor binds to the lac operator to inhibit transcription in E. coli. This inhibition can be relieved by adding lactose or isopropyl-β-D-thiogalactopyranoside (IPTG). lac repressor encoded by lacI
   2087..2117    -  promoter       lac promoter: promoter for the E. coli lac operon
   2132..2153    -  protein_bind   CAP binding site: CAP binding activates transcription in the presence of cAMP. E. coli catabolite activator protein
   2166..2258    -  CDS            lacI (fragment): lac repressor; lacI; The lac repressor binds to the lac operator to inhibit transcription in E. coli. This inhibition can be relieved by adding lactose or isopropyl-β-D-thiogalactopyranoside (IPTG).
   2441..3029    -  rep_origin     ori: high-copy-number ColE1/pMB1/pBR322/pUC origin of replication
   3251..3267    +  polyA_signal   bGH poly(A) signal (fragment): bovine growth hormone polyadenylation signal
   3358..3405    -  polyA_signal   HSV TK poly(A) signal: herpes simplex virus thymidine kinase polyadenylation signal (Cole and Stacy, 1985)
   3464..3616    -  CDS            ble (fragment): BLE_KLEPN - Experimental evidence at protein level: Swiss-Prot protein existence level 1. Binding protein with a strong affinity to the bleomycin family of antibiotics. Binds to CL990; an antimitotic-antibiotic compound. From Klebsiella pneumoniae.
   3637..4431    -  CDS            NeoR/KanR: aminoglycoside phosphotransferase from Tn5; aph(3')-II (or nptII); confers resistance to neomycin, kanamycin, and G418 (Geneticin®)
   4432..4536    -  promoter       AmpR promoter: bla
   4563..5905    -  rep_origin     2μ ori: yeast 2μ plasmid origin of replication
   5973..6008    +  CDS            rop (fragment): Rop protein, which maintains plasmids at low copy number; rop
   6110..6159    +  misc_feature   bom (fragment): basis of mobility region from pBR322
   6298..6445    +  promoter       TRP1 promoter: S. cerevisiae TRP1
   6446..7120    +  CDS            TRP1: phosphoribosylanthranilate isomerase, required for tryptophan biosynthesis; S. cerevisiae TRP1; yeast auxotrophic marker
   7171..7222    +  misc_feature   bom (fragment): basis of mobility region from pBR322
   7250..7678    -  rep_origin     f1 ori (sequence partly withheld): f1 bacteriophage origin of replication; arrow indicates direction of (+) strand synthesis
   7682..29      -  CDS            lacZα (fragment) (across the origin): LacZα fragment of β-galactosidase; lacZ fragment
>Addgene plasmid #168412 | pTL351 | addgene full sequence | sequence record 349984 | Addgene NGS Result
CGGTGCGGGCCTCTTCGCTATTACGCCAGATCCTTTTGTTGTTTCCGGGTGTACAATATGGACTTCCTCT
TTTCTGGCAACCAAACCCATACATCGGGATTCCTATAATACCTTCGTTGGTCTCCCTAACATGTAGGTGG
CGGAGGGGAGATATACAATAGAACAGATACCAGACAAGACATAATGGGCTAAACAAGACTACACCAATTA
CACTGCCTCATTGATGGTGGTACATAACGAACTAATACTGTAGCCCTAGACTTGATAGCCATCATCATAT
CGAAGTTTCACTACCCTTTTTCCATTTGCCATCTATTGAAGTAATAATAGGCGCATGCAACTTCTTTTCT
TTTTTTTTCTTTTCTCTCTCCCCCGTTGTTGTCTCACCATATCCGCAATGACAAAAAAATGATGGAAGAC
ACTAAAGGAAAAAATTAACGACAAAGACAGCACCAACAGATGTCGTTGTTCCAGAGCTGATGAGGGGTAT
CTCGAAGCACACGAAACTTTTTCCTTCCTTCATTCACGCACACTACTCTCTAATGAGCAACGGTATACGG
CCTTCCTTCCAGTTACTTGAATTTGAAATAAAAAAAAGTTTGCTGTCTTGCTATCAAGTATAAATAGACC
TGCAATTATTAATCTTTTGTTTCCTCGTCATTGTTCTCGTTCCCTTTCTTCCTTGTTTCTTTTTCTGCAC
AATATTTCAAGCTATACCAAGCATACAATCAACTCCAAGCTTGAAGCAAGCCTCCTGAAAGATGAAGCTA
CTGTCTTCTATCGAACAAGCATGCGATATTTGCCGACTTAAAAAGCTCAAGTGCTCCAAAGAAAAACCGA
AGTGCGCCAAGTGTCTGAAGAACAACTGGGAGTGTCGCTACTCTCCCAAAACCAAAAGGTCTCCGCTGAC
TAGGGCACATCTGACAGAAGTGGAATCAAGGCTAGAAAGACTGGAACAGCTATTTCTACTGATTTTTCCT
CGAGAAGACCTTGACATGATTTTGAAAATGGATTCTTTACAGGATATAAAAGCATTGTTAACAGGATTAT
TTGTACAAGATAATGTGAATAAAGATGCCGTCACAGATAGATTGGCTTCAGTGGAGACTGATATGCCTCT
AACATTGAGACAGCATAGAATAAGTGCGACATCATCATCGGAAGAGAGTAGTAACAAAGGTCAAAGACAG
TTGACTGTATCGCCGGAATTTGTAATACGACTCACTATAGGGCGAGCCGCCATCATGGAGGAGCAGAAGC
TGATCTCAGAGGAGGACCTGCATATGGCCATGGAGGCCGAATTCGTGGTTACCGCCGTGCTGAACGTGGA
TATGCACTGCGATGGCTGCGCCAAACGCATTCGCGCCAGCATTCGCCATTATCCGGGTGAACTGAGCCTG
CATCCGAGCAGCAGCGCAAGCACCCCGAGTCTGCTGATTCTGCTGTGCAGCATTAGCGTGGATCGCACCG
GTGTTGAAGGCGTGGCCATGGAAGTGGATAAAGGCACCATGACCGTGGTGGGTCGCTTTGATGCAAAGAA
ACTGCGCGATCGCGTGGCCAATAAAACCAAGAAAAAAGTTGATCTGCTGCCGAACAACAAAAAAGCCGGT
GATGATAATGATAATAAAAATAATAAAGCCAATGAATGCGACGGCAAACCGGCCGATAAAAAACAGCAGC
AGCAGGAAGATGACGGCGATGAAGCCGGCAAAGAAGATAAAAAAGGATCCGTCGACCTGCAGCGGCCGCA
TAACTAGCATAACCCCTTGGGGCCTCTAAACGGGTCTTGAGGGGTTTTTTGCGCGCTTGCAGCCAAGCTA
ATTCCGGGCGAATTTCTTATGATTTATGATTTTTATTATTAAATAAGTTATAAAAAAAATAAGTGTATAC
AAATTTTAAAGTGACTCTTAGGTTTTAAAACGAAAATTCTTATTCTTGAGTAACTCTTTCCTGTAGGTCA
GGTTGCTTTCTCAGGTATAGCATGAGGTCGCTCTTATTGACCACACCTCTACCGGCATGCAAGCTTGGCG
TAATCATGGTCATAGCTGTTTCCTGTGTGAAATTGTTATCCGCTCACAATTCCACACAACATACGAGCCG
GAAGCATAAAGTGTAAAGCCTGGGGTGCCTAATGAGTGAGCTAACTCACATTAATTGCGTTGCGCTCACT
GCCCGCTTTCCAGTCGGGAAACCTGTCGTGCCAGCTGCATTAATGAATCGGCCAACGCGCGGGGAGAGGC
GGTTTGCGTATTGGGCGCTCTTCCGCTTCCTCGCTCACTGACTCGCTGCGCTCGGTCGTTCGGCTGCGGC
GAGCGGTATCAGCTCACTCAAAGGCGGTAATACGGTTATCCACAGAATCAGGGGATAACGCAGGAAAGAA
CATGTGAGCAAAAGGCCAGCAAAAGGCCAGGAACCGTAAAAAGGCCGCGTTGCTGGCGTTTTTCCATAGG
CTCCGCCCCCCTGACGAGCATCACAAAAATCGACGCTCAAGTCAGAGGTGGCGAAACCCGACAGGACTAT
AAAGATACCAGGCGTTTCCCCCTGGAAGCTCCCTCGTGCGCTCTCCTGTTCCGACCCTGCCGCTTACCGG
ATACCTGTCCGCCTTTCTCCCTTCGGGAAGCGTGGCGCTTTCTCATAGCTCACGCTGTAGGTATCTCAGT
TCGGTGTAGGTCGTTCGCTCCAAGCTGGGCTGTGTGCACGAACCCCCCGTTCAGCCCGACCGCTGCGCCT
TATCCGGTAACTATCGTCTTGAGTCCAACCCGGTAAGACACGACTTATCGCCACTGGCAGCAGCCACTGG
TAACAGGATTAGCAGAGCGAGGTATGTAGGCGGTGCTACAGAGTTCTTGAAGTGGTGGCCTAACTACGGC
TACACTAGAAGAACAGTATTTGGTATCTGCGCTCTGCTGAAGCCAGTTACCTTCGGAAAAAGAGTTGGTA
GCTCTTGATCCGGCAAACAAACCACCGCTGGTAGCGGTGGTTTTTTTGTTTGCAAGCAGCAGATTACGCG
CAGAAAAAAAGGATCTCAAGAAGATCCTTTGATCTTTTCTACGGGGTCTGACGCTCAGTGGAACGAAAAC
TCACGTTAAGGGATTTTGGTCATGAGATTATCAAAAAGGATCTTCACCTAGATCCTTTTAAATTAAAAAT
GAAGTTTTAAATCAATCTAAAGTATATATGAGTAACCTGAGGCTATGGCAGGGCCTGCCGCCCCGACGTT
GGCTGCGAGCCCTGGGCCTTCACCCGAACTTGGGGGGTGGGGTGGGGAAAAGGAAGAAACGCGGGCGTAT
TGGCCCCAATGGGGTCTCGGTGGGGTATCGACAGAGTGCCAGCCCTGGGACCGAACCCCGCGTTTATGAA
CAAACGACCCAACACCGTGCGTTTTATTCTGTCTTTTTATTGCCGTCATAGCGCGGGTTCCTTCCGGTAT
TGTCTCCTTCCGTGTTTCAGTTAGCCTCCCCCTAGGGTGGGCGAAGAACTCCAGCATGAGATCCCCGCGC
TGGAGGATCATCCAGCCGGCGTCCCGGAAAACGATTCCGAAGCCCAACCTTTCATAGAAGGCGGCGGTGG
AATCGAAATCTCGTGATGGCAGGTTGGGCGTCGCTTGGTCGGTCATTTCGAACCCCAGAGTCCCGCTCAG
AAGAACTCGTCAAGAAGGCGATAGAAGGCGATGCGCTGCGAATCGGGAGCGGCGATACCGTAAAGCACGA
GGAAGCGGTCAGCCCATTCGCCGCCAAGCTCTTCAGCAATATCACGGGTAGCCAACGCTATGTCCTGATA
GCGGTCCGCCACACCCAGCCGGCCACAGTCGATGAATCCAGAAAAGCGGCCATTTTCCACCATGATATTC
GGCAAGCAGGCATCGCCATGAGTCACGACGAGATCCTCGCCGTCGGGCATGCTCGCCTTGAGCCTGGCGA
ACAGTTCGGCTGGCGCGAGCCCCTGATGCTCTTCGTCCAGATCATCCTGATCGACAAGACCGGCTTCCAT
CCGAGTACGTGCTCGCTCGATGCGATGTTTCGCTTGGTGGTCGAATGGGCAGGTAGCCGGATCAAGCGTA
TGCAGCCGCCGCATTGCATCAGCCATGATGGATACTTTCTCGGCAGGAGCAAGGTGAGATGACAGGAGAT
CCTGCCCCGGCACTTCGCCCAATAGCAGCCAGTCCCTTCCCGCTTCAGTGACAACGTCGAGCACAGCTGC
GCAAGGAACGCCCGTCGTGGCCAGCCACGATAGCCGCGCTGCCTCGTCTTGCAGTTCATTCAGGGCACCG
GACAGGTCGGTCTTGACAAAAAGAACCGGGCGCCCCTGCGCTGACAGCCGGAACACGGCGGCATCAGAGC
AGCCGATTGTCTGTTGTGCCCAGTCATAGCCGAATAGCCTCTCCACCCAAGCGGCCGGAGAACCTGCGTG
CAATCCATCTTGTTCAATCATACTCTTCCTTTTTCAATATTATTGAAGCATTTATCAGGGTTATTGTCTC
ATGAGCGGATACATATTTGAATGTATTTAGAAAAATAAACAAATAGGGGTTCCGCGCACATTTCCCCGAA
AAGTGCCACCTGAACGAAGCATCTGTGCTTCATTTTGTAGAACAAAAATGCAACGCGAGAGCGCTAATTT
TTCAAACAAAGAATCTGAGCTGCATTTTTACAGAACAGAAATGCAACGCGAAAGCGCTATTTTACCAACG
AAGAATCTGTGCTTCATTTTTGTAAAACAAAAATGCAACGCGAGAGCGCTAATTTTTCAAACAAAGAATC
TGAGCTGCATTTTTACAGAACAGAAATGCAACGCGAGAGCGCTATTTTACCAACAAAGAATCTATACTTC
TTTTTTGTTCTACAAAAATGCATCCCGAGAGCGCTATTTTTCTAACAAAGCATCTTAGATTACTTTTTTT
CTCCTTTGTGCGCTCTATAATGCAGTCTCTTGATAACTTTTTGCACTGTAGGTCCGTTAAGGTTAGAAGA
AGGCTACTTTGGTGTCTATTTTCTCTTCCATAAAAAAAGCCTGACTCCACTTCCCGCGTTTACTGATTAC
TAGCGAAGCTGCGGGTGCATTTTTTCAAGATAAAGGCATCCCCGATTATATTCTATACCGATGTGGATTG
CGCATACTTTGTGAACAGAAAGTGATAGCGTTGATGATTCTTCATTGGTCAGAAAATTATGAACGGTTTC
TTCTATTTTGTCTCTATATACTACGTATAGGAAATGTTTACATTTTCGTATTGTTTTCGATTCACTCTAT
GAATAGTTCTTACTACAATTTTTTTGTCTAAAGAGTAATACTAGAGATAAACATAAAAAATGTAGAGGTC
GAGTTTAGATGCAAGTTCAAGGAGCGAAAGGTGGATGGGTAGGTTATATAGGGATATAGCACAGAGATAT
ATAGCAAAGAGATACTTTTGAGCAATGTTTGTGGAAGCGGTATTCGCAATATTTTAGTAGCTCGTTACAG
TCCGGTGCGTTTTTGGTTTTTTGAAAGTGCGTCTTCAGAGCGCTTTTGGTTTTCAAAAGCGCTCTGAAGT
TCCTATACTTTCTAGAGAATAGGAACTTCGGAATAGGAACTTCAAAGCGTTTCCGAAAACGAGCGCTTCC
GAAAATGCAACGCGAGCTGCGCACATACAGCTCACTGTTCACGTCGCACCTATATCTGCGTGTTGCCTGT
ATATATATATACATGAGAAGAACGGCATAGTGCGTGTTTATGCTTAAATGCGTACTTATATGCGTCTATT
TATGTAGGATGAAAGGTAGTCTAGTACCTCCTGTGATATTATCCCATTCCATGCGGGGTATCGTATGCTT
CCTTCAGCACTACCCTTTAGCTGTTCTATATGCTGCCACTCCTCAATTGGATTAGTCTCATCCTTCAATG
CTATCATTTCCTTTGATATTGGATCATACTAAGAAACCATTATTATCATGACATTAACCTATAAAAATAG
GCGTATCACGAGGCCCTTTCGTCTCGCGCGTTTCGGTGATGACGGTGAAAACCTCTGACACATGCAGCTC
CCGGAGACGGTCACAGCTTGTCTGTAAGCGGATGCCGGGAGCAGACAAGCCCGTCAGGGCGCGTCAGCGG
GTGTTGGCGGGTGTCGGGGCTGGCTTAACTATGCGGCATCAGAGCAGATTGTACTGAGAGTGCACCATAG
ATCAACGACATTACTATATATATAATATAGGAAGCATTTAATAGAACAGCATCGTAATATATGTGTACTT
TGCAGTTATGACGCCAGATGGCAGTAGTGGAAGATATTCTTTATTGAAAAATAGCTTGTCACCTTACGTA
CAATCTTGATCCGGAGCTTTTCTTTTTTTGCCGATTAAGAATTAATTCGGTCGAAAAAAGAAAAGGAGAG
GGCCAAGAGGGAGGGCATTGGTGACTATTGAGCACGTGAGTATACGTGATTAAGCACACAAAGGCAGCTT
GGAGTATGTCTGTTATTAATTTCACAGGTAGTTCTGGTCCATTGGTGAAAGTTTGCGGCTTGCAGAGCAC
AGAGGCCGCAGAATGTGCTCTAGATTCCGATGCTGACTTGCTGGGTATTATATGTGTGCCCAATAGAAAG
AGAACAATTGACCCGGTTATTGCAAGGAAAATTTCAAGTCTTGTAAAAGCATATAAAAATAGTTCAGGCA
CTCCGAAATACTTGGTTGGCGTGTTTCGTAATCAACCTAAGGAGGATGTTTTGGCTCTGGTCAATGATTA
CGGCATTGATATCGTCCAACTGCATGGAGATGAGTCGTGGCAAGAATACCAAGAGTTCCTCGGTTTGCCA
GTTATTAAAAGACTCGTATTTCCAAAAGACTGCAACATACTACTCAGTGCAGCTTCACAGAAACCTCATT
CGTTTATTCCCTTGTTTGATTCAGAAGCAGGTGGGACAGGTGAACTTTTGGATTGGAACTCGATTTCTGA
CTGGGTTGGAAGGCAAGAGAGCCCCGAAAGCTTACATTTTATGTTAGCTGGTGGACTGACGCCAGAAAAT
GTTGGTGATGCGCTTAGATTAAATGGCGTTATTGGTGTTGATGTAAGCGGAGGTGTGGAGACAAATGGTG
TAAAAGACTCTAACAAAATAGCAAATTTCGTCAAAAATGCTAAGAAATAGGTTATTACTGAGTAGTATTT
ATTTAAGTATTGTTTGTGCACTTGCCGATCTATGCGGTGTGAAATACCGCACAGATGCGTAAGGAGAAAA
TACCGCATCAGGAAATTGTAAGCGTTAATATTTTGTTAAAATTCGCGTTAAATTTTTGTTAAATCAGCTC
ATTTTTTAACCAATAGGCCGAAATCGGCAAAATCCCTTATAAATCAAAAGAATAGACCGAGATAGGGT
[37 nt withheld, positions 7349-7385]
AAAGAACGTGGACTCCAACGTCAAAGG
[49 nt withheld, positions 7413-7461]
T
[91 nt withheld, positions 7463-7553]
G
[124 nt withheld, positions 7555-7678]
CCATTCGCCATTCAGGCTGCGCAACTGTTGGGAAGGGCGAT
