>Addgene plasmid #168412 | pTL351 | depositor partial sequence | sequence record 326512 | insert
GAATTCGTGGTTACCGCCGTGCTGAACGTGGATATGCACTGCGATGGCTGCGCCAAACGCATTCGCGCCA
GCATTCGCCATTATCCGGGTGAACTGAGCCTGCATCCGAGCAGCAGCGCAAGCACCCCGAGTCTGCTGAT
TCTGCTGTGCAGCATTAGCGTGGATCGCACCGGTGTTGAAGGCGTGGCCATGGAAGTGGATAAAGGCACC
ATGACCGTGGTGGGTCGCTTTGATGCAAAGAAACTGCGCGATCGCGTGGCCAATAAAACCAAGAAAAAAG
TTGATCTGCTGCCGAACAACAAAAAAGCCGGTGATGATAATGATAATAAAAATAATAAAGCCAATGAATG
CGACGGCAAACCGGCCGATAAAAAACAGCAGCAGCAGGAAGATGACGGCGATGAAGCCGGCAAAGAAGAT
AAAAAAGGATCC
